>Addgene plasmid #193592 | pXPR_003 sgRELA guide 2 | addgene full sequence | sequence record 380093 | Addgene NGS Result
TAACAAATTGGCTGTGGTATATAAAATTATTCATAATGATAGTAGGAGGCTTGGTAGGTTTAAGAATAGT
TTTTGCTGTACTTTCTATAGTGAATAGAGTTAGGCAGGGATATTCACCATTATCGTTTCAGACCCACCTC
CCAACCCCGAGGGGACCCAGAGAGGGCCTATTTCCCATGATTCCTTCATATTTGCATATACGATACAAGG
CTGTTAGAGAGATAATTAGAATTAATTTGACTGTAAACACAAAGATATTAGTACAAAATACGTGACGTAG
AAAGTAATAATTTCTTGGGTAGTTTGCAGTTTTAAAATTATGTTTTAAAATGGACTATCATATGCTTACC
GTAACTTGAAAGTATTTCGATTTCTTGGCTTTATATATCTTGTGGAAAGGACGAAACACCGGGAAGATCT
CATCCCCACCGGTTTTAGAGCTAGAAATAGCAAGTTAAAATAAGGCTAGTCCGTTATCAACTTGAAAAAG
TGGCACCGAGTCGGTGCTTTTTTAAGCTTGGCGTAACTAGATCTTGAGACAAATGGCAGTATTCATCCAC
AATTTTAAAAGAAAAGGGGGGATTGGGGGGTACAGTGCAGGGGAAAGAATAGTAGACATAATAGCAACAG
ACATACAAACTAAAGAATTACAAAAACAAATTACAAAAATTCAAAATTTTCGGGTTTATTACAGGGACAG
CAGAGATCCACTTTGGCGCCGGCTCGAGGGGGCCCGGGTGCAAAGATGGATAAAGTTTTAAACAGAGAGG
AATCTTTGCAGCTAATGGACCTTCTAGGTCTTGAAAGGAGTGGGAATTGGCTCCGGTGCCCGTCAGTGGG
CAGAGCGCACATCGCCCACAGTCCCCGAGAAGTTGGGGGGAGGGGTCGGCAATTGATCCGGTGCCTAGAG
AAGGTGGCGCGGGGTAAACTGGGAAAGTGATGTCGTGTACTGGCTCCGCCTTTTTCCCGAGGGTGGGGGA
GAACCGTATATAAGTGCAGTAGTCGCCGTGAACGTTCTTTTTCGCAACGGGTTTGCCGCCAGAACACAGG
TAAGTGCCGTGTGTGGTTCCCGCGGGCCTGGCCTCTTTACGGGTTATGGCCCTTGCGTGCCTTGAATTAC
TTCCACCTGGCTGCAGTACGTGATTCTTGATCCCGAGCTTCGGGTTGGAAGTGGGTGGGAGAGTTCGAGG
CCTTGCGCTTAAGGAGCCCCTTCGCCTCGTGCTTGAGTTGAGGCCTGGCCTGGGCGCTGGGGCCGCCGCG
TGCGAATCTGGTGGCACCTTCGCGCCTGTCTCGCTGCTTTCGATAAGTCTCTAGCCATTTAAAATTTTTG
ATGACCTGCTGCGACGCTTTTTTTCTGGCAAGATAGTCTTGTAAATGCGGGCCAAGATCTGCACACTGGT
ATTTCGGTTTTTGGGGCCGCGGGCGGCGACGGGGCCCGTGCGTCCCAGCGCACATGTTCGGCGAGGCGGG
GCCTGCGAGCGCGGCCACCGAGAATCGGACGGGGGTAGTCTCAAGCTGGCCGGCCTGCTCTGGTGCCTGG
CCTCGCGCCGCCGTGTATCGCCCCGCCCTGGGCGGCAAGGCTGGCCCGGTCGGCACCAGTTGCGTGAGCG
GAAAGATGGCCGCTTCCCGGCCCTGCTGCAGGGAGCTCAAAATGGAGGACGCGGCGCTCGGGAGAGCGGG
CGGGTGAGTCACCCACACAAAGGAAAAGGGCCTTTCCGTCCTCAGCCGTCGCTTCATGTGACTCCACGGA
GTACCGGGCGCCGTCCAGGCACCTCGATTAGTTCTCGAGCTTTTGGAGTACGTCGTCTTTAGGTTGGGGG
GAGGGGTTTTATGCGATGGAGTTTCCCCACACTGAGTGGGTGGAGACTGAAGTTAGGCCAGCTTGGCACT
TGATGTAATTCTCCTTGGAATTTGCCCTTTTTGAGTTTGGATCTTGGTTCATTCTCAAGCCTCAGACAGT
GGTTCAAAGTTTTTTTCTTCCATTTCAGGTGTCGTGACGTACGGCCACCATGACCGAGTACAAGCCCACG
GTGCGCCTCGCCACCCGCGACGACGTCCCCAGGGCCGTACGCACCCTCGCCGCCGCGTTCGCCGACTACC
CCGCCACGCGCCACACCGTCGATCCGGACCGCCACATCGAGCGGGTCACCGAGCTGCAAGAACTCTTCCT
CACGCGCGTCGGGCTCGACATCGGCAAGGTGTGGGTCGCGGACGACGGCGCCGCCGTGGCGGTCTGGACC
ACGCCGGAGAGCGTCGAAGCGGGGGCGGTGTTCGCCGAGATCGGCCCGCGCATGGCCGAGTTGAGCGGTT
CCCGGCTGGCCGCGCAGCAACAGATGGAAGGCCTCCTGGCGCCGCACCGGCCCAAGGAGCCCGCGTGGTT
CCTGGCCACCGTCGGAGTCTCGCCCGACCACCAGGGCAAGGGTCTGGGCAGCGCCGTCGTGCTCCCCGGA
GTGGAGGCGGCCGAGCGCGCCGGGGTGCCCGCCTTCCTGGAGACCTCCGCGCCCCGCAACCTCCCCTTCT
ACGAGCGGCTCGGCTTCACCGTCACCGCCGACGTCGAGGTGCCCGAAGGACCGCGCACCTGGTGCATGAC
CCGCAAGCCCGGTGCCTGAACGCGTTAAGTCGACAATCAACCTCTGGATTACAAAATTTGTGAAAGATTG
ACTGGTATTCTTAACTATGTTGCTCCTTTTACGCTATGTGGATACGCTGCTTTAATGCCTTTGTATCATG
CTATTGCTTCCCGTATGGCTTTCATTTTCTCCTCCTTGTATAAATCCTGGTTGCTGTCTCTTTATGAGGA
GTTGTGGCCCGTTGTCAGGCAACGTGGCGTGGTGTGCACTGTGTTTGCTGACGCAACCCCCACTGGTTGG
GGCATTGCCACCACCTGTCAGCTCCTTTCCGGGACTTTCGCTTTCCCCCTCCCTATTGCCACGGCGGAAC
TCATCGCCGCCTGCCTTGCCCGCTGCTGGACAGGGGCTCGGCTGTTGGGCACTGACAATTCCGTGGTGTT
GTCGGGGAAATCATCGTCCTTTCCTTGGCTGCTCGCCTGTGTTGCCACCTGGATTCTGCGCGGGACGTCC
TTCTGCTACGTCCCTTCGGCCCTCAATCCAGCGGACCTTCCTTCCCGCGGCCTGCTGCCGGCTCTGCGGC
CTCTTCCGCGTCTTCGCCTTCGCCCTCAGACGAGTCGGATCTCCCTTTGGGCCGCCTCCCCGCGTCGACT
TTAAGACCAATGACTTACAAGGCAGCTGTAGATCTTAGCCACTTTTTAAAAGAAAAGGGGGGACTGGAAG
GGCTAATTCACTCCCAACGAAGACAAGATCTGCTTTTTGCTTGTACTGGGTCTCTCTGGTTAGACCAGAT
CTGAGCCTGGGAGCTCTCTGGCTAACTAGGGAACCCACTGCTTAAGCCTCAATAAAGCTTGCCTTGAGTG
CTTCAAGTAGTGTGTGCCCGTCTGTTGTGTGACTCTGGTAACTAGAGATCCCTCAGACCCTTTTAGTCAG
TGTGGAAAATCTCTAGCAGTACGTATAGTAGTTCATGTCATCTTATTATTCAGTATTTATAACTTGCAAA
GAAATGAATATCAGAGAGTGAGAGGAACTTGTTTATTGCAGCTTATAATGGTTACAAATAAAGCAATAGC
ATCACAAATTTCACAAATAAAGCATTTTTTTCACTGCATTCTAGTTGTGGTTTGTCCAAACTCATCAATG
TATCTTATCATGTCTGGCTCTAGCTATCCCGCCCCTAACTCCGCCCATCCCGCCCCTAACTCCGCCCAGT
TCCGCCCATTCTCCGCCCCATGGCTGACTAATTTTTTTTATTTATGCAGAGGCCGAGGCCGCCTCGGCCT
CTGAGCTATTCCAGAAGTAGTGAGGAGGCTTTTTTGGAGGCCTAGGGACGTACCCAATTCGCCCTATAGT
GAGTCGTATTACGCGCGCTCACTGGCCGTCGTTTTACAACGTCGTGACTGGGAAAACCCTGGCGTTACCC
AACTTAATCGCCTTGCAGCACATCCCCCTTTCGCCAGCTGGCGTAATAGCGAAGAGGCCCGCACCGATCG
CCCTTCCCAACAGTTGCGCAGCCTGAATGGCGAATGGG
[124 nt withheld, positions 4099-4222]
C
[91 nt withheld, positions 4224-4314]
A
[49 nt withheld, positions 4316-4364]
CCTTTGACGTTGGAGTCCACGTTCTTT
[37 nt withheld, positions 4392-4428]
ACCCTATCTCGGTCTATTCTTTTGATTTATAAGGGATTTTGCCGATTTCGGCCTATTGGTTAAAAAATGA
GCTGATTTAACAAAAATTTAACGCGAATTTTAACAAAATATTAACGCTTACAATTTAGGTGGCACTTTTC
GGGGAAATGTGCGCGGAACCCCTATTTGTTTATTTTTCTAAATACATTCAAATATGTATCCGCTCATGAG
ACAATAACCCTGATAAATGCTTCAATAATATTGAAAAAGGAAGAGTATGAGTATTCAACATTTCCGTGTC
GCCCTTATTCCCTTTTTTGCGGCATTTTGCCTTCCTGTTTTTGCTCACCCAGAAACGCTGGTGAAAGTAA
AAGATGCTGAAGATCAGTTGGGTGCACGAGTGGGTTACATCGAACTGGATCTCAACAGCGGTAAGATCCT
TGAGAGTTTTCGCCCCGAAGAACGTTTTCCAATGATGAGCACTTTTAAAGTTCTGCTATGTGGCGCGGTA
TTATCCCGTATTGACGCCGGGCAAGAGCAACTCGGTCGCCGCATACACTATTCTCAGAATGACTTGGTTG
AGTACTCACCAGTCACAGAAAAGCATCTTACGGATGGCATGACAGTAAGAGAATTATGCAGTGCTGCCAT
AACCATGAGTGATAACACTGCGGCCAACTTACTTCTGACAACGATCGGAGGACCGAAGGAGCTAACCGCT
TTTTTGCACAACATGGGGGATCATGTAACTCGCCTTGATCGTTGGGAACCGGAGCTGAATGAAGCCATAC
CAAACGACGAGCGTGACACCACGATGCCTGTAGCAATGGCAACAACGTTGCGCAAACTATTAACTGGCGA
ACTACTTACTCTAGCTTCCCGGCAACAATTAATAGACTGGATGGAGGCGGATAAAGTTGCAGGACCACTT
CTGCGCTCGGCCCTTCCGGCTGGCTGGTTTATTGCTGATAAATCTGGAGCCGGTGAGCGTGGGTCTCGCG
GTATCATTGCAGCACTGGGGCCAGATGGTAAGCCCTCCCGTATCGTAGTTATCTACACGACGGGGAGTCA
GGCAACTATGGATGAACGAAATAGACAGATCGCTGAGATAGGTGCCTCACTGATTAAGCATTGGTAACTG
TCAGACCAAGTTTACTCATATATACTTTAGATTGATTTAAAACTTCATTTTTAATTTAAAAGGATCTAGG
TGAAGATCCTTTTTGATAATCTCATGACCAAAATCCCTTAACGTGAGTTTTCGTTCCACTGAGCGTCAGA
CCCCGTAGAAAAGATCAAAGGATCTTCTTGAGATCCTTTTTTTCTGCGCGTAATCTGCTGCTTGCAAACA
AAAAAACCACCGCTACCAGCGGTGGTTTGTTTGCCGGATCAAGAGCTACCAACTCTTTTTCCGAAGGTAA
CTGGCTTCAGCAGAGCGCAGATACCAAATACTGTTCTTCTAGTGTAGCCGTAGTTAGGCCACCACTTCAA
GAACTCTGTAGCACCGCCTACATACCTCGCTCTGCTAATCCTGTTACCAGTGGCTGCTGCCAGTGGCGAT
AAGTCGTGTCTTACCGGGTTGGACTCAAGACGATAGTTACCGGATAAGGCGCAGCGGTCGGGCTGAACGG
GGGGTTCGTGCACACAGCCCAGCTTGGAGCGAACGACCTACACCGAACTGAGATACCTACAGCGTGAGCT
ATGAGAAAGCGCCACGCTTCCCGAAGGGAGAAAGGCGGACAGGTATCCGGTAAGCGGCAGGGTCGGAACA
GGAGAGCGCACGAGGGAGCTTCCAGGGGGAAACGCCTGGTATCTTTATAGTCCTGTCGGGTTTCGCCACC
TCTGACTTGAGCGTCGATTTTTGTGATGCTCGTCAGGGGGGCGGAGCCTATGGAAAAACGCCAGCAACGC
GGCCTTTTTACGGTTCCTGGCCTTTTGCTGGCCTTTTGCTCACATGTTCTTTCCTGCGTTATCCCCTGAT
TCTGTGGATAACCGTATTACCGCCTTTGAGTGAGCTGATACCGCTCGCCGCAGCCGAACGACCGAGCGCA
GCGAGTCAGTGAGCGAGGAAGCGGAAGAGCGCCCAATACGCAAACCGCCTCTCCCCGCGCGTTGGCCGAT
TCATTAATGCAGCTGGCACGACAGGTTTCCCGACTGGAAAGCGGGCAGTGAGCGCAACGCAATTAATGTG
AGTTAGCTCACTCATTAGGCACCCCAGGCTTTACACTTTATGCTTCCGGCTCGTATGTTGTGTGGAATTG
TGAGCGGATAACAATTTCACACAGGAAACAGCTATGACCATGATTACGCCAAGCGCGCAATTAACCCTCA
CTAAAGGGAACAAAAGCTGGAGCTGCAAGCTTAATGTAGTCTTATGCAATACTCTTGTAGTCTTGCAACA
TGGTAACGATGAGTTAGCAACATGCCTTACAAGGAGAGAAAAAGCACCGTGCATGCCGATTGGTGGAAGT
AAGGTGGTACGATCGTGCCTTATTAGGAAGGCAACAGACGGGTCTGACATGGATTGGACGAACCACTGAA
TTGCCGCATTGCAGAGATATTGTATTTAAGTGCCTAGCTCGATACATAAACGGGTCTCTCTGGTTAGACC
AGATCTGAGCCTGGGAGCTCTCTGGCTAACTAGGGAACCCACTGCTTAAGCCTCAATAAAGCTTGCCTTG
AGTGCTTCAAGTAGTGTGTGCCCGTCTGTTGTGTGACTCTGGTAACTAGAGATCCCTCAGACCCTTTTAG
TCAGTGTGGAAAATCTCTAGCAGTGGCGCCCGAACAGGGACTTGAAAGCGAAAGGGAAACCAGAGGAGCT
CTCTCGACGCAGGACTCGGCTTGCTGAAGCGCGCACGGCAAGAGGCGAGGGGCGGCGACTGGTGAGTACG
CCAAAAATTTTGACTAGCGGAGGCTAGAAGGAGAGAGATGGGTGCGAGAGCGTCAGTATTAAGCGGGGGA
GAATTAGATCGCGATGGGAAAAAATTCGGTTAAGGCCAGGGGGAAAGAAAAAATATAAATTAAAACATAT
AGTATGGGCAAGCAGGGAGCTAGAACGATTCGCAGTTAATCCTGGCCTGTTAGAAACATCAGAAGGCTGT
AGACAAATACTGGGACAGCTACAACCATCCCTTCAGACAGGATCAGAAGAACTTAGATCATTATATAATA
CAGTAGCAACCCTCTATTGTGTGCATCAAAGGATAGAGATAAAAGACACCAAGGAAGCTTTAGACAAGAT
AGAGGAAGAGCAAAACAAAAGTAAGACCACCGCACAGCAAGCGGCCGCTGATCTTCAGACCTGGAGGAGG
AGATATGAGGGACAATTGGAGAAGTGAATTATATAAATATAAAGTAGTAAAAATTGAACCATTAGGAGTA
GCACCCACCAAGGCAAAGAGAAGAGTGGTGCAGAGAGAAAAAAGAGCAGTGGGAATAGGAGCTTTGTTCC
TTGGGTTCTTGGGAGCAGCAGGAAGCACTATGGGCGCAGCGTCAATGACGCTGACGGTACAGGCCAGACA
ATTATTGTCTGGTATAGTGCAGCAGCAGAACAATTTGCTGAGGGCTATTGAGGCGCAACAGCATCTGTTG
CAACTCACAGTCTGGGGCATCAAGCAGCTCCAGGCAAGAATCCTGGCTGTGGAAAGATACCTAAAGGATC
AACAGCTCCTGGGGATTTGGGGTTGCTCTGGAAAACTCATTTGCACCACTGCTGTGCCTTGGAATGCTAG
TTGGAGTAATAAATCTCTGGAACAGATTTGGAATCACACGACCTGGATGGAGTGGGACAGAGAAATTAAC
AATTACACAAGCTTAATACACTCCTTAATTGAAGAATCGCAAAACCAGCAAGAAAAGAATGAACAAGAAT
TATTGGAATTAGATAAATGGGCAAGTTTGTGGAATTGGTTTAACA
Features (pLannotate 1.2.2; 29 found; start..end, strand, type, name):
      3..158     +  CDS            env (fragment): ENV_HV1H2 - Experimental evidence at protein level: Swiss-Prot protein existence level 1. [Transmembrane protein gp41]: Acts as a class I viral fusion protein. Under the current model, the protein has at least 3 conformational states: pre-fusion native state, pre-hairpin intermediate state, and post-fusion hairpin state. During fusion of viral and target intracellular membranes, the coiled coil regions (heptad repeats) assume a trimer-of-hairpins structure, positioning the fusion peptide in close proximity to the C-terminal region of the ectodomain. The formation of this structure appears to d
    162..402     +  promoter       U6 promoter: RNA polymerase III promoter for human U6 snRNA
    432..507     +  misc_RNA       gRNA scaffold: guide RNA scaffold for the Streptococcus pyogenes CRISPR/Cas9 system
    563..680     +  misc_feature   cPPT/CTS: central polypurine tract and central termination sequence of HIV-1
    746..812     +  CDS            small t antigen (fragment): SV40 (simian virus 40) small t antigen
    838..1049    +  promoter       EF-1α core promoter: core promoter for human elongation factor EF-1α
   1050..1988    +  intron         EF-1α intron A: intron upstream of the start codon of human EF-1α
   2010..2609    +  CDS            PuroR (fragment): puromycin N-acetyltransferase; pac from Streptomyces; confers resistance to puromycin
   2625..3213    +  misc_feature   WPRE: woodchuck hepatitis virus posttranscriptional regulatory element
   3264..3283    +  misc_feature   cPPT/CTS (fragment): central polypurine tract and central termination sequence of HIV-1
   3285..3518    +  LTR            3' LTR (ΔU3): self-inactivating 3' long terminal repeat (LTR) from HIV-1
   3596..3717    +  polyA_signal   SV40 poly(A) signal: SV40 polyadenylation signal
   3757..3892    +  rep_origin     SV40 ori: SV40 origin of replication
   3913..3931    -  promoter       T7 promoter: promoter for bacteriophage T7 RNA polymerase
   3939..4094    +  CDS            lacZα (fragment): LacZα fragment of β-galactosidase; lacZ fragment
   4099..4527    +  rep_origin     f1 ori (sequence partly withheld): f1 bacteriophage origin of replication; arrow indicates direction of (+) strand synthesis
   4580..4684    +  promoter       AmpR promoter: bla
   4685..5545    +  CDS            AmpR: β-lactamase; bla; confers resistance to ampicillin, carbenicillin, and related antibiotics
   5716..6304    +  rep_origin     ori: high-copy-number ColE1/pMB1/pBR322/pUC origin of replication
   6487..6579    +  CDS            lacI (fragment): lac repressor; lacI; The lac repressor binds to the lac operator to inhibit transcription in E. coli. This inhibition can be relieved by adding lactose or isopropyl-β-D-thiogalactopyranoside (IPTG).
   6592..6613    +  protein_bind   CAP binding site: CAP binding activates transcription in the presence of cAMP. E. coli catabolite activator protein
   6628..6658    +  promoter       lac promoter: promoter for the E. coli lac operon
   6666..6682    +  protein_bind   lac operator: The lac repressor binds to the lac operator to inhibit transcription in E. coli. This inhibition can be relieved by adding lactose or isopropyl-β-D-thiogalactopyranoside (IPTG). lac repressor encoded by lacI
   6727..6745    +  promoter       T3 promoter: promoter for bacteriophage T3 RNA polymerase
   6773..6999    +  promoter       RSV promoter: Rous sarcoma virus enhancer/promoter
   7000..7180    +  LTR            5' LTR (truncated): truncated 5' long terminal repeat (LTR) from HIV-1
   7227..7352    +  misc_feature   HIV-1 Ψ: packaging signal of human immunodeficiency virus type 1
   7336..7699    +  CDS            HIV-1 gag (fragment): gag protein from human immunodeficiency virus 1; gag
   7845..8078    +  misc_feature   RRE: The Rev response element (RRE) of HIV-1 allows for Rev-dependent mRNA export from the nucleus to the cytoplasm.
