[The description below was written by a language model from this plasmid's Addgene catalogue record and pLannotate feature annotations shown in this document.]
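Description:
pXPR_003 sgRELA guide 2 is a lentiviral transfer plasmid, built on the pXPR_003 backbone, that expresses a single guide RNA for CRISPR/Cas9 knockout of human RELA (the p65 subunit of NF-κB). A human U6 RNA polymerase III promoter drives the RELA-targeting spacer, which is fused to the Streptococcus pyogenes Cas9 guide RNA scaffold. Downstream, after a central polypurine tract (cPPT/CTS), an EF-1α core promoter with its intron A drives puromycin N-acetyltransferase so that transduced mammalian cells can be selected with puromycin. A WPRE follows to enhance transcript expression. No Cas9 coding sequence appears in the feature table, so the nuclease must be supplied separately, for example by cells that already express Cas9.

The viral architecture is of the third-generation, self-inactivating type. An RSV promoter fused to a truncated HIV-1 5' LTR produces the genomic RNA in packaging cells. It is followed by the Ψ packaging signal with a partial gag sequence, the Rev response element for Rev-dependent nuclear export, and a short env fragment. A ΔU3 3' LTR inactivates LTR promoter activity after integration. An SV40 polyadenylation signal and SV40 origin lie outside the viral unit.

In bacteria the plasmid is propagated through a high-copy ColE1/pUC origin with ampicillin resistance. It also carries an f1 origin and residual lac, T7 and T3 promoter elements from the cloning backbone. The record lists the purpose simply as RELA knockout, and the associated publication concerns tumor cell resistance to CAR T cell therapy in pancreatic cancer. The cloning sites used to insert the guide are not recorded.
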