Addgene plasmid #193592: pXPR_003 sgRELA guide 2
Purpose: RELA knockout
Depositing lab: William Hahn. Depositing organization: Dana-Farber Cancer Institute. Publication: Systematic interrogation of tumor cell resistance to CAR T cell therapy in pancreatic cancer. Hagel KR, Arafeh R, Gang S, Arnoff TE, Larson RC, Doench JG, Mathewson ND, Wucherpfennig KW, Maus MV, Hahn WC. Cancer Res. 2022 Dec 22:CAN-22-2245. doi: 10.1158/0008-5472.CAN-22-2245. PubMed 36548402.
Backbone
  Vector backbone: pXPR_003
  Vector type: Lentiviral
  Selectable markers: Puromycin
Growth in bacteria
  Bacterial resistance: Ampicillin, 100 μg/mL
  Growth temperature: 30°C
  Growth strain: NEB Stable
  Copy number: High Copy
Gene/Insert
  Gene/Insert name: sgRELA guide 2
  gRNA/shRNA sequence: GGAAGATCTCATCCCCACCG
  Species: H. sapiens (human)
  Entrez Gene: RELA (a.k.a. AIF3BL3, CMCU, NFKB3, p65)
  Cloning method: Restriction Enzyme; 5′ cloning site Unknown (unknown if destroyed); 3′ cloning site Unknown (unknown if destroyed)
Terms and licenses: Academic/Nonprofit Terms; Industry Terms: Not Available to Industry
How to cite: pXPR_003 sgRELA guide 2 was a gift from William Hahn (Addgene plasmid # 193592 ; http://n2t.net/addgene:193592 ; RRID:Addgene_193592)
